Addgene plasmid #133425: pGEX-2TK-arc105
Purpose: Human ARC105 coding sequence in vector for bacterial expression of GST fusion protein.
Depositing lab: Gerhard Wagner. Depositing organization: Harvard Medical School. Publication: An ARC/Mediator subunit required for SREBP control of cholesterol and lipid homeostasis. Yang F, Vought BW, Satterlee JS, Walker AK, Jim Sun ZY, Watts JL, DeBeaumont R, Saito RM, Hyberts SG, Yang S, Macol C, Iyer L, Tjian R, van den Heuvel S, Hart AC, Wagner G, Naar AM. Nature. 2006 Aug 10;442(7103):700-4. doi: 10.1038/nature04942. Epub 2006 Jun 21. PubMed 16799563.
Backbone
  Vector backbone: pGEX-2TKN
  Vector type: Bacterial Expression
Growth in bacteria
  Bacterial resistance: Ampicillin, 100 μg/mL
  Growth temperature: 37°C
  Growth strain: DH5alpha
  Copy number: Unknown
Gene/Insert
  Gene/Insert name: PCQAP
  Species: H. sapiens (human)
  Insert size (bp): 376
  Mutation: Contains amino acids 1-95 or ARC105 fused to the C-terminal of GST
  Entrez Gene: MED15 (a.k.a. ARC105, CAG7A, CTG7A, PCQAP, TIG-1, TIG1, TNRC7)
  Cloning method: Restriction Enzyme; 5′ cloning site Unknown (unknown if destroyed)
Terms and licenses: Academic/Nonprofit Terms; Industry Terms: Not Available to Industry
Depositor comments: HMS clone ID number: HsCD00063790.
How to cite: pGEX-2TK-arc105 was a gift from Gerhard Wagner (Addgene plasmid # 133425 ; http://n2t.net/addgene:133425 ; RRID:Addgene_133425)
