[The description below was written by a language model from this plasmid's Addgene catalogue record and pLannotate feature annotations shown in this document.]
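Description:
pGEX-2TK-arc105 is a bacterial expression plasmid built on the pGEX-2TKN backbone for producing an N-terminal fragment of the human Mediator subunit ARC105 (gene MED15, also known as PCQAP) as a glutathione S-transferase fusion in E. coli. The sequenced plasmid is 5,256 nt and is maintained through a ColE1/pMB1-type origin with ampicillin selection from the β-lactamase gene and its own promoter. The annotation also picks up short fragments of bom, rop and an RSF-type origin, along with a lac promoter/lacZα segment. These appear to be backbone remnants rather than functional parts of the expression design.

The expression cassette consists of the tac promoter, a strong trp/lac hybrid, followed by a lac operator, the Schistosoma japonicum GST coding sequence, and then the MED15 fragment in the same orientation. According to the record, the insert encodes amino acids 1–95 of ARC105 joined to the C-terminal end of GST. The annotated MED15 match of about 290 bp fits this, with the listed insert size of 376 bp presumably including flanking sequence. A plasmid-borne lacI gene with its own promoter supplies lac repressor, keeping the tac promoter off until it is induced with IPTG. The short linker between GST and the insert is not annotated, and the cloning sites used are not recorded.

The GST moiety allows affinity capture on glutathione resin, so the construct suits purification of this ARC105 region and GST pull-down or structural and binding studies. The associated publication concerns the role of this ARC/Mediator subunit in SREBP-dependent control of cholesterol and lipid homeostasis.
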