Features (pLannotate 1.2.2; 18 found; start..end, strand, type, name):
      5..77      +  rep_origin     RSF ori (fragment): Plasmids containing the RSF 1030 origin of replication can be propagated in E. coli cells that contain additional plasmids with compatible origins.
     82..133     -  misc_feature   bom (fragment): basis of mobility region from pBR322
    140..217     +  promoter       lacI promoter: lacI
    218..1300    +  CDS            lacI: lac repressor; lacI; The lac repressor binds to the lac operator to inhibit transcription in E. coli. This inhibition can be relieved by adding lactose or isopropyl-β-D-thiogalactopyranoside (IPTG).
   1313..1334    +  protein_bind   CAP binding site: CAP binding activates transcription in the presence of cAMP. E. coli catabolite activator protein
   1349..1379    +  promoter       lac promoter: promoter for the E. coli lac operon
   1387..1403    +  protein_bind   lac operator: The lac repressor binds to the lac operator to inhibit transcription in E. coli. This inhibition can be relieved by adding lactose or isopropyl-β-D-thiogalactopyranoside (IPTG). lac repressor encoded by lacI
   1423..1596    +  CDS            lacZα: LacZα fragment of β-galactosidase; lacZ fragment
   1860..1976    -  CDS            yciV (fragment): RNAAM_ECOLI - Also known as trpH From Escherichia coli (strain K12).
   2052..2080    +  promoter       tac promoter: strong E. coli promoter; hybrid between the trp and lac UV5 promoters
   2088..2104    +  protein_bind   lac operator: The lac repressor binds to the lac operator to inhibit transcription in E. coli. This inhibition can be relieved by adding lactose or isopropyl-β-D-thiogalactopyranoside (IPTG). lac repressor encoded by lacI
   2127..2780    +  CDS            GST26_SCHJA: Experimental evidence at protein level: Swiss-Prot protein existence level 1. GST isoenzymes appear to play a central role in the parasite detoxification system. Other functions are also suspected including a role in increasing the solubility of haematin in the parasite gut. From Schistosoma japonicum (Blood fluke).
   2829..3116    +  CDS            MED15 (fragment): MED15_HUMAN - Also known as ARC105, CTG7A, PCQAP, TIG1, TNRC7. Experimental evidence at protein level: Swiss-Prot protein existence level 1. Component of the Mediator complex, a coactivator involved in the regulated transcription of nearly all RNA polymerase II-dependent genes. Mediator functions as a bridge to convey information from gene- specific regulatory proteins to the basal RNA polymerase II transcription machinery. Mediator is recruited to promoters by direct interactions with regulatory proteins and serves as a scaffold for the assembly of a functional preinitiation complex with RNA
   3142..3181    +  CDS            rop (fragment): Rop protein, which maintains plasmids at low copy number; rop
   3283..3323    +  misc_feature   bom (fragment): basis of mobility region from pBR322
   3428..3532    +  promoter       AmpR promoter: bla
   3533..4393    +  CDS            AmpR: β-lactamase; bla; confers resistance to ampicillin, carbenicillin, and related antibiotics
   4564..5152    +  rep_origin     ori: high-copy-number ColE1/pMB1/pBR322/pUC origin of replication
>Addgene plasmid #133425 | pGEX-2TK-arc105 | addgene full sequence | sequence record 267713 | Addgene NGS Result
CGCCTTTGAGTGAGCTGATACCGCTCGCCGCAGCCGAACGACCGAGCGCAGCGAGTCAGTGAGCGAGGAA
GCGGAAGAGCGCCTGATGCGGTATTTTCTCCTTACGCATCTGTGCGGTATTTCACACCGCATAAATTCCG
ACACCATCGAATGGCGCAAAACCTTTCGCGGTATGGCATGATAGCGCCCGGAAGAGAGTCAATTCAGGGT
GGTGAATGTGAAACCAGTAACGTTATACGATGTCGCAGAGTATGCCGGTGTCTCTTATCAGACCGTTTCC
CGCGTGGTGAACCAGGCCAGCCACGTTTCTGCGAAAACGCGGGAAAAAGTGGAAGCGGCGATGGCGGAGC
TGAATTACATTCCCAACCGCGTGGCACAACAACTGGCGGGCAAACAGTCGTTGCTGATTGGCGTTGCCAC
CTCCAGTCTGGCCCTGCACGCGCCGTCGCAAATTGTCGCGGCGATTAAATCTCGCGCCGATCAACTGGGT
GCCAGCGTGGTGGTGTCGATGGTAGAACGAAGCGGCGTCGAAGCCTGTAAAGCGGCGGTGCACAATCTTC
TCGCGCAACGCGTCAGTGGGCTGATCATTAACTATCCGCTGGATGACCAGGATGCCATTGCTGTGGAAGC
TGCCTGCACTAATGTTCCGGCGTTATTTCTTGATGTCTCTGACCAGACACCCATCAACAGTATTATTTTC
TCCCATGAAGACGGTACGCGACTGGGCGTGGAGCATCTGGTCGCATTGGGTCACCAGCAAATCGCGCTGT
TAGCGGGCCCATTAAGTTCTGTCTCGGCGCGTCTGCGTCTGGCTGGCTGGCATAAATATCTCACTCGCAA
TCAAATTCAGCCGATAGCGGAACGGGAAGGCGACTGGAGTGCCATGTCCGGTTTTCAACAAACCATGCAA
ATGCTGAATGAGGGCATCGTTCCCACTGCGATGCTGGTTGCCAACGATCAGATGGCGCTGGGCGCAATGC
GCGCCATTACCGAGTCCGGGCTGCGCGTTGGTGCGGATATCTCGGTAGTGGGATACGACGATACCGAAGA
CAGCTCATGTTATATCCCGCCGTTAACCACCATCAAACAGGATTTTCGCCTGCTGGGGCAAACCAGCGTG
GACCGCTTGCTGCAACTCTCTCAGGGCCAGGCGGTGAAGGGCAATCAGCTGTTGCCCGTCTCACTGGTGA
AAAGAAAAACCACCCTGGCGCCCAATACGCAAACCGCCTCTCCCCGCGCGTTGGCCGATTCATTAATGCA
GCTGGCACGACAGGTTTCCCGACTGGAAAGCGGGCAGTGAGCGCAACGCAATTAATGTAAGTTAGCTCAC
TCATTAGGCACCCCAGGCTTTACACTTTATGCTTCCGGCTCGTATGTTGTGTGGAATTGTGAGCGGATAA
CAATTTCACACAGGAAACAGCTATGACCATGATTACGGATTCACTGGCCGTCGTTTTACAACGTCGTGAC
TGGGAAAACCCTGGCGTTACCCAACTTAATCGCCTTGCAGCACATCCCCCTTTCGCCAGCTGGCGTAATA
GCGAAGAGGCCCGCACCGATCGCCCTTCCCAACAGTTGCGCAGCCTGAATGGCGAATGGCGCTTTGCCTG
GTTTCCGGCACCAGAAGCGGTGCCGGAAAGCTGGCTGGAGTGCGATCTTCCTGAGGCCGATACTGTCGTC
GTCCCCTCAAACTGGCAGATGCACGGTTACGATGCGCCCATCTACACCAACGTGACCTATCCCATTACGG
TCAATCCGCCGTTTGTTCCCACGGAGAATCCGACGGGTTGTTACTCGCTCACATTTAATGTTGATGAAAG
CTGGCTACAGGAAGGCCAGACGCGAATTATTTTTGATGGCGTTGGAATTAGCTTATCGACTGCACGGTGC
ACCAATGCTTCTGGCGTCAGGCAGCCATCGGAAGCTGTGGTATGGCTGTGCAGGTCGTAAATCACTGCAT
AATTCGTGTCGCTCAAGGCGCACTCCCGTTCTGGATAATGTTTTTTGCGCCGACATCATAACGGTTCTGG
CAAATATTCTGAAATGAGCTGTTGACAATTAATCATCGGCTCGTATAATGTGTGGAATTGTGAGCGGATA
ACAATTTCACACAGGAAACAGTATTCATGTCCCCTATACTAGGTTATTGGAAAATTAAGGGCCTTGTGCA
ACCCACTCGACTTCTTTTGGAATATCTTGAAGAAAAATATGAAGAGCATTTGTATGAGCGCGATGAAGGT
GATAAATGGCGAAACAAAAAGTTTGAATTGGGTTTGGAGTTTCCCAATCTTCCTTATTATATTGATGGTG
ATGTTAAATTAACACAGTCTATGGCCATCATACGTTATATAGCTGACAAGCACAACATGTTGGGTGGTTG
TCCAAAAGAGCGTGCAGAGATTTCAATGCTTGAAGGAGCGGTTTTGGATATTAGATACGGTGTTTCGAGA
ATTGCATATAGTAAAGACTTTGAAACTCTCAAAGTTGATTTTCTTAGCAAGCTACCTGAAATGCTGAAAA
TGTTCGAAGATCGTTTATGTCATAAAACATATTTAAATGGTGATCATGTAACCCATCCTGACTTCATGTT
GTATGACGCTCTTGATGTTGTTTTATACATGGACCCAATGTGCCTGGATGCGTTCCCAAAATTAGTTTGT
TTTAAAAAACGTATTGAAGCTATCCCACAAATTGATAAGTACTTGAAATCCAGCAAGTATATAGCATGGC
CTTTGCAGGGCTGGCAAGCCACGTTTGGTGGTGGCGACCATCCTCCAAAATCGGATCTGGTTCCGCGTGG
ATCTCGTCGTGCATCTGTTGGATCCCATATGGACGTTTCCGGGCAAGAGACCGACTGGCGGAGCACCGCC
TTCCGGCAGAAGCTGGTCAGTCAAATCGAGGATGCCATGAGGAAAGCTGGTGTGGCACACAGTAAATCCA
GCAAGGATATGGAGAGCCATGTTTTCCTGAAGGCCAAGACCCGGGACGAATACCTTTCTCTCGTGGCCAG
GCTCATTATCCATTTTCGAGACATTCATAACAAGAAATCTCAAGCTTCCGTCAGTGATCCTATGAATGCA
CTCCAGAGCCTGACTGGCGGACCTGCTGCGGGAGCCGAATTCATCGTGACTGACTGACGATCTGCCTCGC
GCGTTTCGGTGATGACGGTGAAAACCTCTGACACATGCAGCTCCCGGAGACGGTCACAGCTTGTCTGTAA
GCGGATGCCGGGAGCAGACAAGCCCGTCAGGGCGCGTCAGCGGGTGTTGGCGGGTGTCGGGGCGCAGCCA
TGACCCAGTCACGTAGCGATAGCGGAGTGTATAATTCTTGAAGACGAAAGGGCCTCGTGATACGCCTATT
TTTATAGGTTAATGTCATGATAATAATGGTTTCTTAGACGTCAGGTGGCACTTTTCGGGGAAATGTGCGC
GGAACCCCTATTTGTTTATTTTTCTAAATACATTCAAATATGTATCCGCTCATGAGACAATAACCCTGAT
AAATGCTTCAATAATATTGAAAAAGGAAGAGTATGAGTATTCAACATTTCCGTGTCGCCCTTATTCCCTT
TTTTGCGGCATTTTGCCTTCCTGTTTTTGCTCACCCAGAAACGCTGGTGAAAGTAAAAGATGCTGAAGAT
CAGTTGGGTGCACGAGTGGGTTACATCGAACTGGATCTCAACAGCGGTAAGATCCTTGAGAGTTTTCGCC
CCGAAGAACGTTTTCCAATGATGAGCACTTTTAAAGTTCTGCTATGTGGCGCGGTATTATCCCGTGTTGA
CGCCGGGCAAGAGCAACTCGGTCGCCGCATACACTATTCTCAGAATGACTTGGTTGAGTACTCACCAGTC
ACAGAAAAGCATCTTACGGATGGCATGACAGTAAGAGAATTATGCAGTGCTGCCATAACCATGAGTGATA
ACACTGCGGCCAACTTACTTCTGACAACGATCGGAGGACCGAAGGAGCTAACCGCTTTTTTGCACAACAT
GGGGGATCATGTAACTCGCCTTGATCGTTGGGAACCGGAGCTGAATGAAGCCATACCAAACGACGAGCGT
GACACCACGATGCCTGCAGCAATGGCAACAACGTTGCGCAAACTATTAACTGGCGAACTACTTACTCTAG
CTTCCCGGCAACAATTAATAGACTGGATGGAGGCGGATAAAGTTGCAGGACCACTTCTGCGCTCGGCCCT
TCCGGCTGGCTGGTTTATTGCTGATAAATCTGGAGCCGGTGAGCGTGGGTCTCGCGGTATCATTGCAGCA
CTGGGGCCAGATGGTAAGCCCTCCCGTATCGTAGTTATCTACACGACGGGGAGTCAGGCAACTATGGATG
AACGAAATAGACAGATCGCTGAGATAGGTGCCTCACTGATTAAGCATTGGTAACTGTCAGACCAAGTTTA
CTCATATATACTTTAGATTGATTTAAAACTTCATTTTTAATTTAAAAGGATCTAGGTGAAGATCCTTTTT
GATAATCTCATGACCAAAATCCCTTAACGTGAGTTTTCGTTCCACTGAGCGTCAGACCCCGTAGAAAAGA
TCAAAGGATCTTCTTGAGATCCTTTTTTTCTGCGCGTAATCTGCTGCTTGCAAACAAAAAAACCACCGCT
ACCAGCGGTGGTTTGTTTGCCGGATCAAGAGCTACCAACTCTTTTTCCGAAGGTAACTGGCTTCAGCAGA
GCGCAGATACCAAATACTGTCCTTCTAGTGTAGCCGTAGTTAGGCCACCACTTCAAGAACTCTGTAGCAC
CGCCTACATACCTCGCTCTGCTAATCCTGTTACCAGTGGCTGCTGCCAGTGGCGATAAGTCGTGTCTTAC
CGGGTTGGACTCAAGACGATAGTTACCGGATAAGGCGCAGCGGTCGGGCTGAACGGGGGGTTCGTGCACA
CAGCCCAGCTTGGAGCGAACGACCTACACCGAACTGAGATACCTACAGCGTGAGCTATGAGAAAGCGCCA
CGCTTCCCGAAGGGAGAAAGGCGGACAGGTATCCGGTAAGCGGCAGGGTCGGAACAGGAGAGCGCACGAG
GGAGCTTCCAGGGGGAAACGCCTGGTATCTTTATAGTCCTGTCGGGTTTCGCCACCTCTGACTTGAGCGT
CGATTTTTGTGATGCTCGTCAGGGGGGCGGAGCCTATGGAAAAACGCCAGCAACGCGGCCTTTTTACGGT
TCCTGGCCTTTTGCTGGCCTTTTGCTCACATGTTCTTTCCTGCGTTATCCCCTGATTCTGTGGATAACCG
TATTAC
