>Addgene plasmid #133425 | pGEX-2TK-arc105 | depositor partial sequence | sequence record 256405 | Insert
CGTCGTGCATCTGTTGGATCCCATATGGACGTTTCCGGGCAAGAGACCGACTGGCGGAGCACCGCCTTCC
GGCAGAAGCTGGTCAGTCAAATCGAGGATGCCATGAGGAAAGCTGGTGTGGCACACAGTAAATCCAGCAA
GGATATGGAGAGCCATGTTTTCCTGAAGGCCAAGACCCGGGACGAATACCTTTCTCTCGTGGCCAGGCTC
ATTATCCATTTTCGAGACATTCATAACAAGAAATCTCAAGCTTCCGTCAGTGATCCTATGAATGCACTCC
AGAGCCTGACTGGCGGACCTGCTGCGGGATGAGAATTCCCCGGGAATTCATCGTGACTGACTGACGATCT
GCCTCGCGCGTTTCGGTGATGACGGT
